Addgene plasmid #184464: PRDM9(KRAB-SSXRD-PR/SET-ZF1-dC)-Cas9
Purpose: Plasmid encoding PRDM9-Cas9 fusion under CMV promoter
Depositing lab: Jennifer Doudna. Depositing organization: University of California, Berkeley. Publication: Decorating chromatin for enhanced genome editing using CRISPR-Cas9. Chen E, Lin-Shiao E, Trinidad M, Saffari Doost M, Colognori D, Doudna JA. Proc Natl Acad Sci U S A. 2022 Dec 6;119(49):e2204259119. doi: 10.1073/pnas.2204259119. Epub 2022 Dec 2. PubMed 36459645.
Backbone
  Vector backbone: pCAGGS
  Backbone size w/o insert (bp): 4790
  Total vector size (bp): 10907
  Vector type: Mammalian Expression, CRISPR
  Selectable markers: Puromycin
Growth in bacteria
  Bacterial resistance: Ampicillin, 100 μg/mL
  Growth temperature: 37°C
  Growth strain: DH5alpha
  Copy number: Unknown
Gene/Insert
  Gene/Insert name: PRDM9(KRAB-SSXRD-PR/SET-ZF1-dC)-Cas9
  Species: H. sapiens (human)
  Insert size (bp): 6120
  Entrez Gene: PRDM9 (a.k.a. KMT8B, MEISETZ, MSBP3, PFM6, ZNF899)
  Promoter: CMV
  Tag / fusion protein: FLAG (C terminal on insert)
  Cloning method: Restriction Enzyme; 5′ cloning site EcoRI (not destroyed); 3′ cloning site NheI (not destroyed)
  Sequencing primers: 5′ CTCTAGAGCCTCTGCTAACC; 3′ GCCAGAAGTCAGATGCTCAAGG
Terms and licenses: Academic/Nonprofit Terms; Industry Terms: Not Available to Industry
How to cite: PRDM9(KRAB-SSXRD-PR/SET-ZF1-dC)-Cas9 was a gift from Jennifer Doudna (Addgene plasmid # 184464 ; http://n2t.net/addgene:184464 ; RRID:Addgene_184464)
