[The description below was written by a language model from this plasmid's Addgene catalogue record and pLannotate feature annotations shown in this document.]
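Description:
PRDM9(KRAB-SSXRD-PR/SET-ZF1-dC)-Cas9 is a mammalian expression and CRISPR plasmid of about 10.9 kb built on the pCAGGS backbone. It is propagated in E. coli through a high-copy ColE1/pUC-type origin and selected with ampicillin via the β-lactamase gene and its native promoter. The backbone also carries remnants of lac regulatory sequences, an SV40 origin of replication and an SV40 polyadenylation signal.

The payload is a roughly 6.1 kb open reading frame fusing a truncated human PRDM9 to Streptococcus pyogenes Cas9. As the name indicates, the PRDM9 portion comprises the KRAB, SSXRD and PR/SET methyltransferase domains plus the first zinc finger, and "dC" suggests that the C-terminal region is deleted. The automated annotation labels this segment as fragments of PRDM7 and ZNF343, most likely because of homology to the closely related paralogue and to other zinc-finger proteins rather than a different insert. The catalogue lists a C-terminal FLAG tag, which the feature table does not annotate. The record gives the promoter as CMV, but the features show the composite CAG arrangement typical of pCAGGS: the CMV enhancer, the chicken β-actin promoter and a chimeric intron. A puromycin N-acetyltransferase coding sequence lies downstream of Cas9, ahead of the rabbit β-globin poly(A) signal. No separate promoter is annotated for it, so it appears to be co-expressed from the same transcript, although the linking element is not identified. No guide RNA cassette is annotated.

The associated study concerns decorating chromatin to enhance Cas9 genome editing, so the construct presumably serves to bring PRDM9's histone methyltransferase activity to Cas9 target sites in mammalian cells, with puromycin selection of transfected cells.
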