Features (pLannotate 1.2.2; 19 found; start..end, strand, type, name):
      5..384     +  enhancer       CMV enhancer: human cytomegalovirus immediate early enhancer
    386..661     +  promoter       chicken β-actin promoter: No description available
    662..1678    +  intron         chimeric intron: chimera between introns from chicken β-actin and rabbit β-globin
   1739..2842    +  CDS            PRDM7 (fragment): PRDM7_HUMAN - Also known as PFM4. Experimental evidence at protein level: Swiss-Prot protein existence level 1. Probable histone methyltransferase. From Homo sapiens (Human).
   2861..2959    +  CDS            ZNF343 (fragment): ZN343_HUMAN - Experimental evidence at protein level: Swiss-Prot protein existence level 1. May be involved in transcriptional regulation. From Homo sapiens (Human).
   3032..7135    +  CDS            cas9: CAS9_STRP1 - Also known as csn1 From Streptococcus pyogenes serotype M1.
   7327..7924    +  CDS            PuroR (fragment): puromycin N-acetyltransferase; pac from Streptomyces; confers resistance to puromycin
   8002..8057    +  polyA_signal   β-globin poly(A) signal: rabbit β-globin polyadenylation signal (Gil and Proudfoot, 1987)
   8440..8462    -  protein_bind   lac operator (fragment): The lac repressor binds to the lac operator to inhibit transcription in E. coli. This inhibition can be relieved by adding lactose or isopropyl-β-D-thiogalactopyranoside (IPTG). lac repressor encoded by lacI
   8466..8496    -  promoter       lac promoter: promoter for the E. coli lac operon
   8511..8532    -  protein_bind   CAP binding site: CAP binding activates transcription in the presence of cAMP. E. coli catabolite activator protein
   8545..8584    -  CDS            lacI (fragment): lac repressor; lacI; The lac repressor binds to the lac operator to inhibit transcription in E. coli. This inhibition can be relieved by adding lactose or isopropyl-β-D-thiogalactopyranoside (IPTG).
   8591..8613    +  promoter       SV40 promoter (fragment): SV40 enhancer and early promoter
   8637..8772    +  rep_origin     SV40 ori: SV40 origin of replication
   8792..8926    +  polyA_signal   SV40 poly(A) signal: SV40 polyadenylation signal
   8928..8982    -  CDS            lacI (fragment): lac repressor; lacI; The lac repressor binds to the lac operator to inhibit transcription in E. coli. This inhibition can be relieved by adding lactose or isopropyl-β-D-thiogalactopyranoside (IPTG).
   9165..9753    -  rep_origin     ori: high-copy-number ColE1/pMB1/pBR322/pUC origin of replication
   9924..10784   -  CDS            AmpR: β-lactamase; bla; confers resistance to ampicillin, carbenicillin, and related antibiotics
  10785..10889   -  promoter       AmpR promoter: bla
>Addgene plasmid #184464 | PRDM9(KRAB-SSXRD-PR/SET-ZF1-dC)-Cas9 | addgene full sequence | sequence record 360339 | Addgene NGS Result
GGTCGACATTGATTATTGACTAGTTATTAATAGTAATCAATTACGGGGTCATTAGTTCATAGCCCATATA
TGGAGTTCCGCGTTACATAACTTACGGTAAATGGCCCGCCTGGCTGACCGCCCAACGACCCCCGCCCATT
GACGTCAATAATGACGTATGTTCCCATAGTAACGCCAATAGGGACTTTCCATTGACGTCAATGGGTGGAG
TATTTACGGTAAACTGCCCACTTGGCAGTACATCAAGTGTATCATATGCCAAGTACGCCCCCTATTGACG
TCAATGACGGTAAATGGCCCGCCTGGCATTATGCCCAGTACATGACCTTATGGGACTTTCCTACTTGGCA
GTACATCTACGTATTAGTCATCGCTATTACCATGGTCGAGGTGAGCCCCACGTTCTGCTTCACTCTCCCC
ATCTCCCCCCCCTCCCCACCCCCAATTTTGTATTTATTTATTTTTTAATTATTTTGTGCAGCGATGGGGG
CGGGGGGGGGGGGGGCGCGCGCCAGGGGGGGSGGGGSGGGGSGRGGGGSGGGGSGGGGSGAGGCGGAGAG
GTGCGGCGGCAGCCAATCAGAGCGGCGCGCTCCGAAAGTTTCCTTTTATGGCGAGGCGGCGGCGGCGGCG
GCCCTATAAAAAGCGAAGCGCGCGGCGGGCGGGAGTCGCTGCGCGCTGCCTTCGCCCCGTGCCCCGCTCC
GCCGCCGCCTCGCGCCGCCCGCCCCGGCTCTGACTGACCGCGTTACTCCCACAGGTGAGCGGGCGGGACG
GCCCTTCTCCTCCGGGCTGTAATTAGCGCTTGGTTTAATGACGGCTTGTTTCTTTTCTGTGGCTGCGTGA
AAGCCTTGAGGGGCTCCGGGAGGGCCCTTTGTGCGGGGGGAGCGGCTCGGGGGGTGCGTGCGTGTGTGTG
TGCGTGGGGAGCGCCGCGTGCGGCTCCGCGCTGCCCGGCGGCTGTGAGCGCTGCGGGCGCGGCGCGGGGC
TTTGTGCGCTCCGCAGTGTGCGCGAGGGGAGCGCGGCCGGGGGCGGTGCCCCGCGGTGCGGGGGGGGCTG
CGAGGGGAACAAAGGCTGCGTGCGGGGTGTGTGCGTGGGGGGGTGAGCAGGGGGTGTGGGCGCGTCGGTC
GGGCTGCAACCCCCCCTGCACCCCCCTCCCCGAGTTGCTGAGCACGGCCCGGCTTCGGGTGCGGGGCTCC
GTACGGGGCGTGGCGCGGGGCTCGCCGTGCCGGGCGGGGGGTGGCGGCAGGTGGGGGTGCCGGGCGGGGC
GGGGCCGCCTCGGGCCGGGGAGGGCTCGGGGGAGGGGCGCGGCGGCCCCCGGAGCGCCGGCGGCTGTCGA
GGCGCGGCGAGCCGCAGCCATTGCCTTTTATGGTAATCGTGCGAGAGGGCGCAGGGACTTCCTTTGTCCC
AAATCTGTGCGGAGCCGAAATCTGGGAGGCGCCGCCGCACCCCCTCTAGCGGGCGCGGGGCGAAGCGGTG
CGGCGCCGGCAGGAAGGAAATGGGCGGGGAGGGCCTTCGTGCGTCGCCGCGCCGCCGTCCCCTTCTCCCT
CTCCAGCCTCGGGGCTGTCCGCGGGGGGACGGCTGCCTTCGGGGGGGACGGGGCAGGGCGGGGTTCGGCT
TCTGGCGTGTGACCGGCGGCTCTAGAGCCTCTGCTAACCATGTTCATGCCTTCTTCTTTTTCCTACAGCT
CCTGGGCAACGTGCTGGTTATTGTGCTGTCTCATCATTTTGGCAAAGAATTCGCCACCATGAGCCCTGAA
AAGTCCCAAGAGGAGAGCCCAGAAGAAGACACAGAGAGAACAGAGCGGAAGCCCATGGTCAAAGATGCCT
TCAAAGACATTTCCATATACTTCACCAAGGAAGAATGGGCAGAGATGGGAGACTGGGAGAAAACTCGCTA
TAGGAATGTGAAAAGGAACTATAATGCACTGATTACTATAGGTCTCAGAGCCACTCGACCAGCTTTCATG
TGTCACCGAAGGCAGGCCATCAAACTCCAGGTGGATGACACAGAAGATTCTGATGAAGAATGGACCCCTA
GGCAGCAAGTCAAACCTCCTTGGATGGCCTTAAGAGTGGAACAGCGTAAACACCAGAAGGGAATGCCCAA
GGCGTCATTCAGTAATGAATCTAGTTTGAAAGAATTGTCAAGAACAGCAAATTTACTGAATGCAAGTGGC
TCAGAGCAGGCTCAGAAACCAGTGTCCCCTTCTGGAGAAGCAAGTACCTCTGGACAGCACTCAAGACTAA
AACTGGAACTCAGGAAGAAGGAGACTGAAAGAAAGATGTATAGCCTGCGAGAAAGAAAGGGTCATGCATA
CAAAGAGGTCAGCGAGCCGCAGGATGATGATTACCTCTATTGTGAGATGTGTCAGAACTTCTTCATTGAC
AGCTGTGCTGCCCATGGGCCCCCTACATTTGTAAAGGACAGTGCAGTGGACAAGGGGCACCCCAACCGTT
CAGCCCTCAGTCTGCCCCCAGGGCTGAGAATTGGGCCATCAGGCATCCCTCAGGCTGGGCTTGGAGTATG
GAATGAGGCATCTGATCTGCCGCTGGGTCTGCACTTTGGCCCTTATGAGGGCCGAATTACAGAAGACGAA
GAGGCAGCCAACAATGGATACTCCTGGCTGATCACCAAGGGGAGAAACTGCTATGAGTATGTGGATGGAA
AAGATAAATCCTGGGCCAACTGGATGAGGTATGTGAACTGTGCCCGGGATGATGAAGAGCAGAACCTGGT
GGCCTTCCAGTACCACAGGCAGATCTTCTATAGAACCTGCCGAGTCATTAGGCCAGGCTGTGAACTGCTG
GTCTGGTATGGGGATGAATACGGCCAGGAACTGGGCATCAAGTGGGGCAGCAAGTGGAAGAAAGAGCTCA
TGGCAGGGAGAGAACCAAAGCCAGAGATCCATCCATGTCCCTCATGCTGTCTGGCCTTTTCAAGTCAGAA
ATTTCTCAGTCAACATGTAGAACGCAATCACTCCTCTCAGAACTTCGGTGGTAGTGGAGGTTCAGGAGGA
TCCGGGGGGAGCGGAGGGAGCATGGACAAGAAATACAGCATCGGCCTGGACATCGGCACCAACTCTGTGG
GCTGGGCCGTGATCACCGACGAGTACAAGGTGCCCAGCAAGAAATTCAAGGTGCTGGGCAACACCGACCG
GCACAGCATCAAGAAGAACCTGATCGGCGCCCTGCTGTTCGACAGCGGAGAAACAGCCGAGGCCACCCGG
CTGAAGAGAACCGCCAGAAGAAGATACACCAGACGGAAGAACCGGATCTGCTATCTGCAAGAGATCTTCA
GCAACGAGATGGCCAAGGTGGACGACAGCTTCTTCCACAGACTGGAAGAGTCCTTCCTGGTGGAAGAGGA
TAAGAAGCACGAGCGGCACCCCATCTTCGGCAACATCGTGGACGAGGTGGCCTACCACGAGAAGTACCCC
ACCATCTACCACCTGAGAAAGAAACTGGTGGACAGCACCGACAAGGCCGACCTGCGGCTGATCTATCTGG
CCCTGGCCCACATGATCAAGTTCCGGGGCCACTTCCTGATCGAGGGCGACCTGAACCCCGACAACAGCGA
CGTGGACAAGCTGTTCATCCAGCTGGTGCAGACCTACAACCAGCTGTTCGAGGAAAACCCCATCAACGCC
AGCGGCGTGGACGCCAAGGCCATCCTGTCTGCCAGACTGAGCAAGAGCAGACGGCTGGAAAATCTGATCG
CCCAGCTGCCCGGCGAGAAGAAGAATGGCCTGTTCGGCAACCTGATTGCCCTGAGCCTGGGCCTGACCCC
CAACTTCAAGAGCAACTTCGACCTGGCCGAGGATGCCAAACTGCAGCTGAGCAAGGACACCTACGACGAC
GACCTGGACAACCTGCTGGCCCAGATCGGCGACCAGTACGCCGACCTGTTTCTGGCCGCCAAGAACCTGT
CCGACGCCATCCTGCTGAGCGACATCCTGAGAGTGAACACCGAGATCACCAAGGCCCCCCTGAGCGCCTC
TATGATCAAGAGATACGACGAGCACCACCAGGACCTGACCCTGCTGAAAGCTCTCGTGCGGCAGCAGCTG
CCTGAGAAGTACAAAGAGATTTTCTTCGACCAGAGCAAGAACGGCTACGCCGGCTACATCGATGGCGGAG
CCAGCCAGGAAGAGTTCTACAAGTTCATCAAGCCCATCCTGGAAAAGATGGACGGCACCGAGGAACTGCT
CGTGAAGCTGAACAGAGAGGACCTGCTGCGGAAGCAGCGGACCTTCGACAACGGCAGCATCCCCCACCAG
ATCCACCTGGGAGAGCTGCACGCCATTCTGCGGCGGCAGGAAGATTTTTACCCATTCCTGAAGGACAACC
GGGAAAAGATCGAGAAGATCCTGACCTTCCGCATCCCCTACTACGTGGGCCCTCTGGCCAGGGGAAACAG
CAGATTCGCCTGGATGACCAGAAAGAGCGAGGAAACCATCACCCCCTGGAACTTCGAGGAAGTGGTGGAC
AAGGGCGCCAGCGCCCAGAGCTTCATCGAGCGGATGACCAACTTCGATAAGAACCTGCCCAACGAGAAGG
TGCTGCCCAAGCACAGCCTGCTGTACGAGTACTTCACCGTGTACAACGAGCTGACCAAAGTGAAATACGT
GACCGAGGGAATGAGAAAGCCCGCCTTCCTGAGCGGCGAGCAGAAAAAAGCCATCGTGGACCTGCTGTTC
AAGACCAACCGGAAAGTGACCGTGAAGCAGCTGAAAGAGGACTACTTCAAGAAAATCGAGTGCTTCGACT
CCGTGGAAATCTCCGGCGTGGAAGATCGGTTCAACGCCTCCCTGGGCACATACCACGATCTGCTGAAAAT
TATCAAGGACAAGGACTTCCTGGACAATGAGGAAAACGAGGACATTCTGGAAGATATCGTGCTGACCCTG
ACACTGTTTGAGGACAGAGAGATGATCGAGGAACGGCTGAAAACCTATGCCCACCTGTTCGACGACAAAG
TGATGAAGCAGCTGAAGCGGCGGAGATACACCGGCTGGGGCAGGCTGAGCCGGAAGCTGATCAACGGCAT
CCGGGACAAGCAGTCCGGCAAGACAATCCTGGATTTCCTGAAGTCCGACGGCTTCGCCAACAGAAACTTC
ATGCAGCTGATCCACGACGACAGCCTGACCTTTAAAGAGGACATCCAGAAAGCCCAGGTGTCCGGCCAGG
GCGATAGCCTGCACGAGCACATTGCCAATCTGGCCGGCAGCCCCGCCATTAAGAAGGGCATCCTGCAGAC
AGTGAAGGTGGTGGACGAGCTCGTGAAAGTGATGGGCCGGCACAAGCCCGAGAACATCGTGATCGAAATG
GCCAGAGAGAACCAGACCACCCAGAAGGGACAGAAGAACAGCCGCGAGAGAATGAAGCGGATCGAAGAGG
GCATCAAAGAGCTGGGCAGCCAGATCCTGAAAGAACACCCCGTGGAAAACACCCAGCTGCAGAACGAGAA
GCTGTACCTGTACTACCTGCAGAATGGGCGGGATATGTACGTGGACCAGGAACTGGACATCAACCGGCTG
TCCGACTACGATGTGGACCATATCGTGCCTCAGAGCTTTCTGAAGGACGACTCCATCGATAACAAAGTGC
TGACTCGGAGCGACAAGAACCGGGGCAAGAGCGACAACGTGCCCTCCGAAGAGGTCGTGAAGAAGATGAA
GAACTACTGGCGCCAGCTGCTGAATGCCAAGCTGATTACCCAGAGGAAGTTCGACAATCTGACCAAGGCC
GAGAGAGGCGGCCTGAGCGAACTGGATAAGGCCGGCTTCATCAAGAGACAGCTGGTGGAAACCCGGCAGA
TCACAAAGCACGTGGCACAGATCCTGGACTCCCGGATGAACACTAAGTACGACGAGAACGACAAACTGAT
CCGGGAAGTGAAAGTGATCACCCTGAAGTCCAAGCTGGTGTCCGATTTCCGGAAGGATTTCCAGTTTTAC
AAAGTGCGCGAGATCAACAACTACCACCACGCCCACGACGCCTACCTGAACGCCGTCGTGGGAACCGCCC
TGATCAAAAAGTACCCTAAGCTGGAAAGCGAGTTCGTGTACGGCGACTACAAGGTGTACGACGTGCGGAA
GATGATCGCCAAGAGCGAGCAGGAAATCGGCAAGGCTACCGCCAAGTACTTCTTCTACAGCAACATCATG
AACTTTTTCAAGACCGAGATTACCCTGGCCAACGGCGAGATCCGGAAGCGGCCTCTGATCGAGACAAACG
GCGAAACAGGCGAGATCGTGTGGGATAAGGGCCGGGACTTTGCCACCGTGCGGAAAGTGCTGTCTATGCC
CCAAGTGAATATCGTGAAAAAGACCGAGGTGCAGACAGGCGGCTTCAGCAAAGAGTCTATCCTGCCCAAG
AGGAACAGCGACAAGCTGATCGCCAGAAAGAAGGACTGGGACCCTAAGAAGTACGGCGGCTTCGACAGCC
CCACCGTGGCCTATTCTGTGCTGGTGGTGGCCAAAGTGGAAAAGGGCAAGTCCAAGAAACTGAAGAGTGT
GAAAGAGCTGCTGGGGATCACCATCATGGAAAGAAGCAGCTTCGAGAAGAATCCCATCGACTTTCTGGAA
GCCAAGGGCTACAAAGAAGTGAAAAAGGACCTGATCATCAAGCTGCCTAAGTACTCCCTGTTCGAGCTGG
AAAACGGCCGGAAGAGAATGCTGGCCTCTGCCGGCGAACTGCAGAAGGGAAACGAACTGGCCCTGCCCTC
CAAATATGTGAACTTCCTGTACCTGGCCAGCCACTATGAGAAGCTGAAGGGCTCCCCCGAGGATAATGAG
CAGAAACAGCTGTTTGTGGAACAGCACAAACACTACCTGGACGAGATCATCGAGCAGATCAGCGAGTTCT
CCAAGAGAGTGATCCTGGCCGACGCTAATCTGGACAAGGTGCTGAGCGCCTACAACAAGCACAGAGACAA
GCCTATCAGAGAGCAGGCCGAGAATATCATCCACCTGTTTACCCTGACCAATCTGGGAGCCCCTGCCGCC
TTCAAGTACTTTGACACCACCATCGACCGGAAGAGGTACACCAGCACCAAAGAGGTGCTGGACGCCACCC
TGATCCACCAGAGCATCACCGGCCTGTACGAGACACGGATCGACCTGTCTCAGCTGGGAGGCGACGCCGA
CTATAAGGACCACGACGGAGACTACAAGGATCATGATATTGATTACAAAGACGATGACGATAAGAGCCTG
GGCAGCGGCTCCCCCAAGAAAAAACGCAAGGTGGAAGATCCTAAGAAAAAGCGGAAAGTGGCAACAAACT
TCTCTCTGCTGAAACAAGCCGGAGATGTCGAAGAGAATCCTGGACCGACCGAGTACAAGCCCACGGTGCG
CCTCGCCACCCGCGACGACGTCCCCAGGGCCGTACGCACCCTCGCCGCCGCGTTCGCCGACTACCCCGCC
ACGCGCCACACCGTCGATCCGGACCGCCACATCGAGCGGGTCACCGAGCTGCAAGAACTCTTCCTCACGC
GCGTCGGGCTCGACATCGGCAAGGTGTGGGTCGCGGACGACGGCGCCGCGGTGGCGGTCTGGACCACGCC
GGAGAGCGTCGAAGCGGGGGCGGTGTTCGCCGAGATCGGCCCGCGCATGGCCGAGTTGAGCGGTTCCCGG
CTGGCCGCGCAGCAACAGATGGAAGGCCTCCTGGCGCCGCACCGGCCCAAGGAGCCCGCGTGGTTCCTGG
CCACCGTCGGAGTCTCGCCCGACCACCAGGGCAAGGGTCTGGGCAGCGCCGTCGTGCTCCCCGGAGTGGA
GGCGGCCGAGCGCGCCGGGGTGCCCGCCTTCCTGGAGACCTCCGCGCCCCGCAACCTCCCCTTCTACGAG
CGGCTCGGCTTCACCGTCACCGCCGACGTCGAGGTGCCCGAAGGACCGCGCACCTGGTGCATGACCCGCA
AGCCCGGTGCCTGATAAGCTAGCAGATCTTTTTCCCTCTGCCAAAAATTATGGGGACATCATGAAGCCCC
TTGAGCATCTGACTTCTGGCTAATAAAGGAAATTTATTTTCATTGCAATAGTGTGTTGGAATTTTTTGTG
TCTCTCACTCGGAAGGACATATGGGAGGGCAAATCATTTAAAACATCAGAATGAGTATTTGGTTTAGAGT
TTGGCAACATATGCCCATATGCTGGCTGCCATGAACAAAGGTTGGCTATAAAGAGGTCATCAGTATATGA
AACAGCCCCCTGCTGTCCATTCCTTATTCCATAGAAAAGCCTTGACTTGAGGTTAGATTTTTTTTATATT
TTGTTTTGTGTTATTTTTTTCTTTAACATCCCTAAAATTTTCCTTACATGTTTTACTAGCCAGATTTTTC
CTCCTCTCCTGACTACTCCCAGTCATAGCTGTCCCTCTTCTCTTATGGAGATCCCTCGACCTGCAGCCCA
AGCTTGGCGTAATCATGGTCATAGCTGTTTCCTGTGTGAAATTGTTATCCGCTCACAATTCCACACAACA
TACGAGCCGGAAGCATAAAGTGTAAAGCCTGGGGTGCCTAATGAGTGAGCTAACTCACATTAATTGCGTT
GCGCTCACTGCCCGCTTTCCAGTCGGGAAACCTGTCGTGCCAGCGGATCCGCATCTCAATTAGTCAGCAA
CCATAGTCCCGCCCCTAACTCCGCCCATCCCGCCCCTAACTCCGCCCAGTTCCGCCCATTCTCCGCCCCA
TGGCTGACTAATTTTTTTTATTTATGCAGAGGCCGAGGCCGCCTCGGCCTCTGAGCTATTCCAGAAGTAG
TGAGGAGGCTTTTTTGGAGGCCTAGGCTTTTGCAAAAAGCTAACTTGTTTATTGCAGCTTATAATGGTTA
CAAATAAAGCAATAGCATCACAAATTTCACAAATAAAGCATTTTTTTCACTGCATTCTAGTTGTGGTTTG
TCCAAACTCATCAATGTATCTTATCATGTCTGGATCCGCTGCATTAATGAATCGGCCAACGCGCGGGGAG
AGGCGGTTTGCGTATTGGGCGCTCTTCCGCTTCCTCGCTCACTGACTCGCTGCGCTCGGTCGTTCGGCTG
CGGCGAGCGGTATCAGCTCACTCAAAGGCGGTAATACGGTTATCCACAGAATCAGGGGATAACGCAGGAA
AGAACATGTGAGCAAAAGGCCAGCAAAAGGCCAGGAACCGTAAAAAGGCCGCGTTGCTGGCGTTTTTCCA
TAGGCTCCGCCCCCCTGACGAGCATCACAAAAATCGACGCTCAAGTCAGAGGTGGCGAAACCCGACAGGA
CTATAAAGATACCAGGCGTTTCCCCCTGGAAGCTCCCTCGTGCGCTCTCCTGTTCCGACCCTGCCGCTTA
CCGGATACCTGTCCGCCTTTCTCCCTTCGGGAAGCGTGGCGCTTTCTCATAGCTCACGCTGTAGGTATCT
CAGTTCGGTGTAGGTCGTTCGCTCCAAGCTGGGCTGTGTGCACGAACCCCCCGTTCAGCCCGACCGCTGC
GCCTTATCCGGTAACTATCGTCTTGAGTCCAACCCGGTAAGACACGACTTATCGCCACTGGCAGCAGCCA
CTGGTAACAGGATTAGCAGAGCGAGGTATGTAGGCGGTGCTACAGAGTTCTTGAAGTGGTGGCCTAACTA
CGGCTACACTAGAAGAACAGTATTTGGTATCTGCGCTCTGCTGAAGCCAGTTACCTTCGGAAAAAGAGTT
GGTAGCTCTTGATCCGGCAAACAAACCACCGCTGGTAGCGGTGGTTTTTTTGTTTGCAAGCAGCAGATTA
CGCGCAGAAAAAAAGGATCTCAAGAAGATCCTTTGATCTTTTCTACGGGGTCTGACGCTCAGTGGAACGA
AAACTCACGTTAAGGGATTTTGGTCATGAGATTATCAAAAAGGATCTTCACCTAGATCCTTTTAAATTAA
AAATGAAGTTTTAAATCAATCTAAAGTATATATGAGTAAACTTGGTCTGACAGTTACCAATGCTTAATCA
GTGAGGCACCTATCTCAGCGATCTGTCTATTTCGTTCATCCATAGTTGCCTGACTCCCCGTCGTGTAGAT
AACTACGATACGGGAGGGCTTACCATCTGGCCCCAGTGCTGCAATGATACCGCGAGACCCACGCTCACCG
GCTCCAGATTTATCAGCAATAAACCAGCCAGCCGGAAGGGCCGAGCGCAGAAGTGGTCCTGCAACTTTAT
CCGCCTCCATCCAGTCTATTAATTGTTGCCGGGAAGCTAGAGTAAGTAGTTCGCCAGTTAATAGTTTGCG
CAACGTTGTTGCCATTGCTACAGGCATCGTGGTGTCACGCTCGTCGTTTGGTATGGCTTCATTCAGCTCC
GGTTCCCAACGATCAAGGCGAGTTACATGATCCCCCATGTTGTGCAAAAAAGCGGTTAGCTCCTTCGGTC
CTCCGATCGTTGTCAGAAGTAAGTTGGCCGCAGTGTTATCACTCATGGTTATGGCAGCACTGCATAATTC
TCTTACTGTCATGCCATCCGTAAGATGCTTTTCTGTGACTGGTGAGTACTCAACCAAGTCATTCTGAGAA
TAGTGTATGCGGCGACCGAGTTGCTCTTGCCCGGCGTCAATACGGGATAATACCGCGCCACATAGCAGAA
CTTTAAAAGTGCTCATCATTGGAAAACGTTCTTCGGGGCGAAAACTCTCAAGGATCTTACCGCTGTTGAG
ATCCAGTTCGATGTAACCCACTCGTGCACCCAACTGATCTTCAGCATCTTTTACTTTCACCAGCGTTTCT
GGGTGAGCAAAAACAGGAAGGCAAAATGCCGCAAAAAAGGGAATAAGGGCGACACGGAAATGTTGAATAC
TCATACTCTTCCTTTTTCAATATTATTGAAGCATTTATCAGGGTTATTGTCTCATGAGCGGATACATATT
TGAATGTATTTAGAAAAATAAACAAATAGGGGTTCCGCGCACATTTCCCCGAAAAGTGCCACCTG
